Addgene plasmid #245979: pBOB-Gpr45-Del1-3xFlag
Purpose: Express 3xFlag C-terminal tagged mouse GPR45-Del1 mutant transiently via transfection or stably via lentivirus-mediated infection in mammalian cells.
Depositing lab: Zhao Zhang. Depositing organization: University of Texas Southwestern Medical Center. Publication: GPR45 modulates Galpha(s) at primary cilia of the paraventricular hypothalamus to control food intake. Xun Y, Jiang Y, Xu B, Tang M, Ludwig S, Nakamura K, Mukhopadhyay S, Liu C, Beutler B, Zhang Z. Science. 2025 Jun 5;388(6751):eadp3989. doi: 10.1126/science.adp3989. Epub 2025 Jun 5. PubMed 40472089.
Backbone
  Vector backbone: pBOB
  Vector type: Mammalian Expression, Lentiviral
Growth in bacteria
  Bacterial resistance: Ampicillin, 100 μg/mL
  Growth temperature: 37°C
  Growth strain: NEB Stable
  Copy number: High Copy
Gene/Insert
  Gene/Insert name: Gpr45
  Species: M. musculus (mouse)
  Insert size (bp): 1074
  Mutation: Del1, deletion of R223-D237
  GenBank ID: NM_053107
  Entrez Gene: Gpr45 (a.k.a. 9230112G11Rik, PSP24-1, PSP24-alpha)
  Tag / fusion protein: 3xFlag (C terminal on insert)
  Cloning method: Restriction Enzyme; 5′ cloning site BamHI (not destroyed); 3′ cloning site XhoI (not destroyed)
  Sequencing primers: 5′ AGCTCGTTTAGTGAACCGTCAGATCG; 3′ TACTCACCCCAACAGCTGGC
Terms and licenses: Academic/Nonprofit Terms; Industry Terms: Not Available to Industry
How to cite: pBOB-Gpr45-Del1-3xFlag was a gift from Zhao Zhang (Addgene plasmid # 245979 ; http://n2t.net/addgene:245979 ; RRID:Addgene_245979)
