[The description below was written by a language model from this plasmid's Addgene catalogue record and pLannotate feature annotations shown in this document.]
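Description:
pBOB-Gpr45-Del1-3xFlag is an HIV-1-based lentiviral transfer plasmid on the pBOB backbone, designed to express a deletion mutant of the mouse orphan G protein-coupled receptor GPR45 in mammalian cells, either transiently by transfection or stably after lentiviral transduction. It is propagated in E. coli through a high-copy ColE1/pUC-type origin with ampicillin resistance (bla), and it also carries an f1 origin. Outside the viral region, the feature table shows an SV40 promoter/EM7 promoter–driven bleomycin/Zeocin resistance gene (Sh ble) with an SV40 polyadenylation signal. Because this cassette lies beyond the 3' LTR, it would not be carried into transduced cells with the packaged genome.

The viral genome is transcribed from a CMV enhancer/promoter fused to a truncated 5' LTR, followed by the Ψ packaging signal with a partial gag sequence, the Rev response element for nuclear export of the genomic RNA, and the cPPT/CTS element that aids nuclear import. An internal CMV enhancer/promoter drives the 1074 bp Gpr45 insert, cloned between BamHI and XhoI. The insert carries the Del1 mutation, which removes residues R223 to D237, and is fused at its C terminus to a 3xFLAG epitope for detection or immunoprecipitation. The automated annotation matched this reading frame to the human GPR45 protein, but the catalogue identifies it as mouse. Downstream lie a chimeric intron, a WPRE that enhances transcript stability and expression, the 3' LTR region, and a bGH polyadenylation signal. The associated study concerns GPR45 function at primary cilia and Gαs signalling in the control of food intake, so the construct presumably serves structure–function analysis of the receptor, although the record does not state what the deleted segment does.
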