Features (pLannotate 1.2.2; 34 found; start..end, strand, type, name):
     28..80      -  misc_feature   bom (fragment): basis of mobility region from pBR322
    235..614     +  enhancer       CMV enhancer: human cytomegalovirus immediate early enhancer
    615..814     +  promoter       CMV promoter: human cytomegalovirus (CMV) immediate early promoter
    832..1012    +  LTR            5' LTR (truncated): truncated 5' long terminal repeat (LTR) from HIV-1
   1059..1184    +  misc_feature   HIV-1 Ψ: packaging signal of human immunodeficiency virus type 1
   1168..1531    +  CDS            HIV-1 gag (fragment): gag protein from human immunodeficiency virus 1; gag
   1677..1910    +  misc_feature   RRE: The Rev response element (RRE) of HIV-1 allows for Rev-dependent mRNA export from the nucleus to the cytoplasm.
   2287..2387    +  CDS            Rev (fragment): human immunodeficiency virus 1 (HIV-1) Rev protein; rev; enhances nuclear export of unspliced and incompletely spliced viral mRNAs
   2391..2507    +  misc_feature   cPPT/CTS: central polypurine tract and central termination sequence of HIV-1
   2530..2833    +  enhancer       CMV enhancer: human cytomegalovirus immediate early enhancer
   2834..3037    +  promoter       CMV promoter: human cytomegalovirus (CMV) immediate early promoter
   3151..4224    +  CDS            GPR45: GPR45_HUMAN - Experimental evidence at protein level: Swiss-Prot protein existence level 1. Orphan receptor. May play a role in brain function. From Homo sapiens (Human).
   4231..4296    +  CDS            3xFLAG: three tandem FLAG® epitope tags, followed by an enterokinase cleavage site
   4388..4617    +  intron         chimeric intron: chimera between introns from adenovirus and immunoglobulin heavy chain genes
   4681..4791    +  CDS            nef (fragment): NEF_HV1Z2 - Experimental evidence at protein level: Swiss-Prot protein existence level 1. Extracellular Nef protein targets CD4(+) T-lymphocytes for apoptosis by interacting with CXCR4 surface receptors. From Human immunodeficiency virus type 1 group M subtype D (isolate Z2/CDC-Z34) (HIV-1).
   4794..5382    +  misc_feature   WPRE: woodchuck hepatitis virus posttranscriptional regulatory element
   5399..5467    +  CDS            nef (fragment): NEF_HV1Z2 - Experimental evidence at protein level: Swiss-Prot protein existence level 1. Extracellular Nef protein targets CD4(+) T-lymphocytes for apoptosis by interacting with CXCR4 surface receptors. From Human immunodeficiency virus type 1 group M subtype D (isolate Z2/CDC-Z34) (HIV-1).
   5469..5781    +  LTR            5' LTR (fragment): 5' long terminal repeat (LTR) from HIV-1
   5789..5969    +  LTR            5' LTR (truncated): truncated 5' long terminal repeat (LTR) from HIV-1
   6001..6225    +  polyA_signal   bGH poly(A) signal: bovine growth hormone polyadenylation signal
   6229..6250    +  promoter       SV40 promoter (fragment): SV40 enhancer and early promoter
   6271..6699    +  rep_origin     f1 ori (sequence partly withheld): f1 bacteriophage origin of replication; arrow indicates direction of (+) strand synthesis
   6713..7042    +  promoter       SV40 promoter: SV40 enhancer and early promoter
   7090..7137    +  promoter       EM7 promoter: synthetic bacterial promoter&nbsp
   7156..7530    +  CDS            BleoR: antibiotic-binding protein; Sh ble from Streptoalloteichus hindustanus; confers resistance to bleomycin, phleomycin, and Zeocin™
   7540..7665    +  CDS            ble (fragment): BLE_KLEPN - Experimental evidence at protein level: Swiss-Prot protein existence level 1. Binding protein with a strong affinity to the bleomycin family of antibiotics. Binds to CL990; an antimitotic-antibiotic compound. From Klebsiella pneumoniae.
   7660..7781    +  polyA_signal   SV40 poly(A) signal: SV40 polyadenylation signal
   7854..7870    -  protein_bind   lac operator: The lac repressor binds to the lac operator to inhibit transcription in E. coli. This inhibition can be relieved by adding lactose or isopropyl-β-D-thiogalactopyranoside (IPTG). lac repressor encoded by lacI
   7878..7908    -  promoter       lac promoter: promoter for the E. coli lac operon
   7923..7944    -  protein_bind   CAP binding site: CAP binding activates transcription in the presence of cAMP. E. coli catabolite activator protein
   7957..8049    -  CDS            lacI (fragment): lac repressor; lacI; The lac repressor binds to the lac operator to inhibit transcription in E. coli. This inhibition can be relieved by adding lactose or isopropyl-β-D-thiogalactopyranoside (IPTG).
   8232..8820    -  rep_origin     ori: high-copy-number ColE1/pMB1/pBR322/pUC origin of replication
   8991..9851    -  CDS            AmpR: β-lactamase; bla; confers resistance to ampicillin, carbenicillin, and related antibiotics
   9852..9956    -  promoter       AmpR promoter: bla
>Addgene plasmid #245979 | pBOB-Gpr45-Del1-3xFlag | addgene full sequence | sequence record 488690 | Addgene NGS Result
GACGGATCGGGAGATCTCCCGATCCCCTATGGTGCACTCTCAGTACAATCTGCTCTGATGCCGCATAGTT
AAGCCAGTATCTGCTCCCTGCTTGTGTGTTGGAGGTCGCTGAGTAGTGCGCGAGCAAAATTTAAGCTACA
ACAAGGCAAGGCTTGACCGACAATTGCATGAAGAATCTGCTTAGGGTTAGGCGTTTTGCGCTGCTTCGCG
ATGTACGGGCCAGATATACGCGTTGACATTGATTATTGACTAGTTATTAATAGTAATCAATTACGGGGTC
ATTAGTTCATAGCCCATATATGGAGTTCCGCGTTACATAACTTACGGTAAATGGCCCGCCTGGCTGACCG
CCCAACGACCCCCGCCCATTGACGTCAATAATGACGTATGTTCCCATAGTAACGCCAATAGGGACTTTCC
ATTGACGTCAATGGGTGGAGTATTTACGGTAAACTGCCCACTTGGCAGTACATCAAGTGTATCATATGCC
AAGTACGCCCCCTATTGACGTCAATGACGGTAAATGGCCCGCCTGGCATTATGCCCAGTACATGACCTTA
TGGGACTTTCCTACTTGGCAGTACATCTACGTATTAGTCATCGCTATTACCATGGTGATGCGGTTTTGGC
AGTACATCAATGGGCGTGGATAGCGGTTTGACTCACGGGGATTTCCAAGTCTCCACCCCATTGACGTCAA
TGGGAGTTTGTTTTGGCACCAAAATCAACGGGACTTTCCAAAATGTCGTAACAACTCCGCCCCATTGACG
CAAATGGGCGGTAGGCGTGTACGGTGGGAGGTCTATATAAGCAGCGCGTTTTGCCTGTACTGGGTCTCTC
TGGTTAGACCAGATCTGAGCCTGGGAGCTCTCTGGCTAACTAGGGAACCCACTGCTTAAGCCTCAATAAA
GCTTGCCTTGAGTGCTTCAAGTAGTGTGTGCCCGTCTGTTGTGTGACTCTGGTAACTAGAGATCCCTCAG
ACCCTTTTAGTCAGTGTGGAAAATCTCTAGCAGTGGCGCCCGAACAGGGACTTGAAAGCGAAAGGGAAAC
CAGAGGAGCTCTCTCGACGCAGGACTCGGCTTGCTGAAGCGCGCACGGCAAGAGGCGAGGGGCGGCGACT
GGTGAGTACGCCAAAAATTTTGACTAGCGGAGGCTAGAAGGAGAGAGATGGGTGCGAGAGCGTCAGTATT
AAGCGGGGGAGAATTAGATCGCGATGGGAAAAAATTCGGTTAAGGCCAGGGGGAAAGAAAAAATATAAAT
TAAAACATATAGTATGGGCAAGCAGGGAGCTAGAACGATTCGCAGTTAATCCTGGCCTGTTAGAAACATC
AGAAGGCTGTAGACAAATACTGGGACAGCTACAACCATCCCTTCAGACAGGATCAGAAGAACTTAGATCA
TTATATAATACAGTAGCAACCCTCTATTGTGTGCATCAAAGGATAGAGATAAAAGACACCAAGGAAGCTT
TAGACAAGATAGAGGAAGAGCAAAACAAAAGTAAGACCACCGCACAGCAAGCGGCCGCTGATCTTCAGAC
CTGGAGGAGGAGATATGAGGGACAATTGGAGAAGTGAATTATATAAATATAAAGTAGTAAAAATTGAACC
ATTAGGAGTAGCACCCACCAAGGCAAAGAGAAGAGTGGTGCAGAGAGAAAAAAGAGCAGTGGGAATAGGA
GCTTTGTTCCTTGGGTTCTTGGGAGCAGCAGGAAGCACTATGGGCGCAGCGTCAATGACGCTGACGGTAC
AGGCCAGACAATTATTGTCTGGTATAGTGCAGCAGCAGAACAATTTGCTGAGGGCTATTGAGGCGCAACA
GCATCTGTTGCAACTCACAGTCTGGGGCATCAAGCAGCTCCAGGCAAGAATCCTGGCTGTGGAAAGATAC
CTAAAGGATCAACAGCTCCTGGGGATTTGGGGTTGCTCTGGAAAACTCATTTGCACCACTGCTGTGCCTT
GGAATGCTAGTTGGAGTAATAAATCTCTGGAACAGATTTGGAATCACACGACCTGGATGGAGTGGGACAG
AGAAATTAACAATTACACAAGCTTAATACACTCCTTAATTGAAGAATCGCAAAACCAGCAAGAAAAGAAT
GAACAAGAATTATTGGAATTAGATAAATGGGCAAGTTTGTGGAATTGGTTTAACATAACAAATTGGCTGT
GGTATATAAAATTATTCATAATGATAGTAGGAGGCTTGGTAGGTTTAAGAATAGTTTTTGCTGTACTTTC
TATAGTGAATAGAGTTAGGCAGGGATATTCACCATTATCGTTTCAGACCCACCTCCCAACCCCGAGGGGA
CCCGACAGGCCCGAAGGAATAGAAGAAGAAGGTGGAGAGAGAGACAGAGACAGATCCATTCGATTAGTGA
ACGGATCAACTTTTAAAAGAAAAGGGGGGATTGGGGGGTACAGTGCAGGGGAAAGAATAGTAGACATAAT
AGCAACAGACATACAAACTAAAGAATTACAAAAACAAATTACAAAATTCAAAATTTTATCGATAAGCTTG
GGAGTTCCGCGTTACATAACTTACGGTAAATGGCCCGCCTGGCTGACCGCCCAACGACCCCCGCCCATTG
ACGTCAATAATGACGTATGTTCCCATAGTAACGCCAATAGGGACTTTCCATTGACGTCAATGGGTGGAGT
ATTTACGGTAAACTGCCCACTTGGCAGTACATCAAGTGTATCATATGCCAAGTACGCCCCCTATTGACGT
CAATGACGGTAAATGGCCCGCCTGGCATTATGCCCAGTACATGACCTTATGGGACTTTCCTACTTGGCAG
TACATCTACGTATTAGTCATCGCTATTACCATGGTGATGCGGTTTTGGCAGTACATCAATGGGCGTGGAT
AGCGGTTTGACTCACGGGGATTTCCAAGTCTCCACCCCATTGACGTCAATGGGAGTTTGTTTTGGCACCA
AAATCAACGGGACTTTCCAAAATGTCGTAACAACTCCGCCCCATTGACGCAAATGGGCGGTAGGCGTGTA
CGGTGGGAGGTCTATATAAGCAGAGCTCGTTTAGTGAACCGTCAGATCGCCTGGAGACGCCATCCACGCT
GTTTTGACCTCCATAGAAGACACCGACTGAGCTCCTTAAGGTTAACTCTAGAGAATTCGGATCCGCCACC
ATGGCCTGTAACAGCACACCCATGGGGACTTACGAACATCTGCTGCTGAATGTGAGCAACACTTTGGACC
CTGGGGACACCCCACTGTCTGCACCGCTCAGGATCTCGCTGGCAATAATGATGCTGCTGATGATCGTGGT
AGGATTCCTTGGCAACACGGTGGTCTGCATCATCGTGTACCAGAGGCCAGCCATGCGTTCAGCTATCAAC
CTGCTGCTGGCCACCTTGGCCTTCTCCGACATCATGCTGTCTTTATGCTGCATGCCATTCACGGCCATCA
CCCTCATCACTGTTCGCTGGCATTTCGGGGACCACTTTTGTCGGCTTTCAGCTACTCTCTATTGGTTTTT
TGTCCTAGAGGGCGTGGCCATCCTGCTCATCATTAGCGTGGACCGGTTTCTCATCATCGTGCAGCGTCAG
GACAAGCTGAACCCACGCAGGGCTAAGATGATCATCGCGGCCTCCTGGGTGCTGTCTTTCTGCATCTCTG
CGCCCTCCTTCACTGGCTGGACGTTCATGGAGGTGCCTGCTCGAGCCCCACAGTGCGTGCTAGGCTACAC
TGAGTTCCCAGCTGAACGCGCCTATGTAGTGACACTGGTGGTGGCAGTGTTCTTTGCTCCCTTCGGCGTC
ATGTTGTGCTCCTATCTGTGCATCCTCAATACGGTGCTCAGACAGCTGACCGGAGCTGGCCTGAGACGTC
TCAGACGGCAGCAGCAGCAGGCCAGCCTGGACCTGAGTTTCAAAACCAAGGCCTTCACCACCATCCTCAT
CCTCTTCGTGGGCTTTTCACTCTGCTGGCTGCCACACTCAGTCTACAGCCTGCTGTCTGCGTTCAGCCGG
CGGTTCTATTACAGCGCCTCCTTCTACACCACCAGCACATGCGTCCTGTGGCTCAGTTACCTCAAGTCTG
TTTTCAACCCCATCGTCTACTGCTGGAGGATCAAGAAATTCCGCGAGGCCTGCATAGAGTTGCTTCCCCA
CACTTTCCAAATCCTCCCTAAAGTGCCTGAGCGGATCCAGAGGAAAATCCAGCCAAGCACCATCTATGTG
TGCAACGAAAACCAATCCGCTGTCCTCGAGGACTACAAAGACCATGACGGTGATTATAAAGATCATGACA
TCGACTACAAGGATGACGATGACAAGTAGTGATCGAGCCATGGAAGCTTGATATCTAACTGACTGAACCG
GTGGTACCGAGGAATTAATTCGCTGTCTGCGAGGGCCAGCTGTTGGGGTGAGTACTCCCTCTCAAAAGCG
GGCATGACTTCTGCGCTAAGATTGTCAGTTTCCAAAAACGAGGAGGATTTGATATTCACCTGGCCCGCGG
TGATGCCTTTGAGGGTGGCCGCGTCCATCTGGTCAGAAAAGACAATCTTTTTGTTGTCAAGCTTGAGGTG
TGGCAGGCTTGAGATCTGGCCATACACTTGAGTGACAATGACATCCACTTTGCCTTTCTCTCCACAGGTG
TCCACTCCCAGGTCCAACTGCAGGTCGAGCATGCATCTAGGGCGGCCAATTCCGCCGATCCTGGAAAAAC
ATGGAGCAATCACAAGTAGCAATACAGCAGCTACCAATGCTGATTGTGCCTGGCTAGAAGCACAAGAGGA
GGAGGAGGTGGGTTTTCCAGTCACACCTCAGACAATCAACCTCTGGATTACAAAATTTGTGAAAGATTGA
CTGGTATTCTTAACTATGTTGCTCCTTTTACGCTATGTGGATACGCTGCTTTAATGCCTTTGTATCATGC
TATTGCTTCCCGTATGGCTTTCATTTTCTCCTCCTTGTATAAATCCTGGTTGCTGTCTCTTTATGAGGAG
TTGTGGCCCGTTGTCAGGCAACGTGGCGTGGTGTGCACTGTGTTTGCTGACGCAACCCCCACTGGTTGGG
GCATTGCCACCACCTGTCAGCTCCTTTCCGGGACTTTCGCTTTCCCCCTCCCTATTGCCACGGCGGAACT
CATCGCCGCCTGCCTTGCCCGCTGCTGGACAGGGGCTCGGCTGTTGGGCACTGACAATTCCGTGGTGTTG
TCGGGGAAGCTGACGTCCTTTCCATGGCTGCTCGCCTGTGTTGCCACCTGGATTCTGCGCGGGACGTCCT
TCTGCTACGTCCCTTCGGCCCTCAATCCAGCGGACCTTCCTTCCCGCGGCCTGCTGCCGGCTCTGCGGCC
TCTTCCGCGTCTTCGCCTTCGCCCTCAGACGAGTCGGATCTCCCTTTGGGCCGCCTCCCCGCCTGGAATT
CGAGCTCGGTACCTTTAAGACCAATGACTTACAAGGCAGCTGTAGATCTTAGCCACTTTTTAAAAGAAAA
GGGGGGACTGGAAGGGCTAATTCACTCCCAACGAAGACAAGATATCCTTGATCTGTGGATCTACCACACA
CAAGGCTACTTCCCTGATTGGCAGAACTACACACCAGGGCCAGGGATCAGATATCCACTGACCTTTGGAT
GGTGCTACAAGCTAGTACCAGTTGAGCAAGAGAAGGTAGAAGAAGCCAATGAAGGAGAGAACACCCGCTT
GTTACACCCTGTGAGCCTGCATGGGATGGATGACCCGGAGAGAGAAGTATTAGAGTGGAGGTTTGACAGC
CGCCTAGCATTTCATCACATGGCCCGAGAGCTGCATCCGGACTGTACTGGGTCTCTCTGGTTAGACCAGA
TCTGAGCCTGGGAGCTCTCTGGCTAACTAGGGAACCCACTGCTTAAGCCTCAATAAAGCTTGCCTTGAGT
GCTTCAAGTAGTGTGTGCCCGTCTGTTGTGTGACTCTGGTAACTAGAGATCCCTCAGACCCTTTTAGTCA
GTGTGGAAAATCTCTAGCAGGGCCGCTTTAAACCCGCTGATCAGCCTCGACTGTGCCTTCTAGTTGCCAG
CCATCTGTTGTTTGCCCCTCCCCCGTGCCTTCCTTGACCCTGGAAGGTGCCACTCCCACTGTCCTTTCCT
AATAAAATGAGGAAATTGCATCGCATTGTCTGAGTAGGTGTCATTCTATTCTGGGGGGTGGGGTGGGGCA
GGACAGCAAGGGGGAGGATTGGGAAGACAATAGCAGGCATGCTGGGGATGCGGTGGGCTCTATGGCTTCT
GAGGCGGAAAGAACCAGCTGGGGCTCTAGGGGGTATCCCC
[124 nt withheld, positions 6271-6394]
C
[91 nt withheld, positions 6396-6486]
A
[49 nt withheld, positions 6488-6536]
CCTTTGACGTTGGAGTCCACGTTCTTT
[37 nt withheld, positions 6564-6600]
ACCCTATCTCGGTCTATTCTTTTGATTTATAAGGGATTTTGCCGATTTCGGCCTATTGGTTAAAAAATGA
GCTGATTTAACAAAAATTTAACGCGAATTAATTCTGTGGAATGTGTGTCAGTTAGGGTGTGGAAAGTCCC
CAGGCTCCCCAGCAGGCAGAAGTATGCAAAGCATGCATCTCAATTAGTCAGCAACCAGGTGTGGAAAGTC
CCCAGGCTCCCCAGCAGGCAGAAGTATGCAAAGCATGCATCTCAATTAGTCAGCAACCATAGTCCCGCCC
CTAACTCCGCCCATCCCGCCCCTAACTCCGCCCAGTTCCGCCCATTCTCCGCCCCATGGCTGACTAATTT
TTTTTATTTATGCAGAGGCCGAGGCCGCCTCTGCCTCTGAGCTATTCCAGAAGTAGTGAGGAGGCTTTTT
TGGAGGCCTAGGCTTTTGCAAAAAGCTCCCGGGAGCTTGTATATCCATTTTCGGATCTGATCAGCACGTG
TTGACAATTAATCATCGGCATAGTATATCGGCATAGTATAATACGACAAGGTGAGGAACTAAACCATGGC
CAAGTTGACCAGTGCCGTTCCGGTGCTCACCGCGCGCGACGTCGCCGGAGCGGTCGAGTTCTGGACCGAC
CGGCTCGGGTTCTCCCGGGACTTCGTGGAGGACGACTTCGCCGGTGTGGTCCGGGACGACGTGACCCTGT
TCATCAGCGCGGTCCAGGACCAGGTGGTGCCGGACAACACCCTGGCCTGGGTGTGGGTGCGCGGCCTGGA
CGAGCTGTACGCCGAGTGGTCGGAGGTCGTGTCCACGAACTTCCGGGACGCCTCCGGGCCGGCCATGACC
GAGATCGGCGAGCAGCCGTGGGGGCGGGAGTTCGCCCTGCGCGACCCGGCCGGCAACTGCGTGCACTTCG
TGGCCGAGGAGCAGGACTGACACGTGCTACGAGATTTCGATTCCACCGCCGCCTTCTATGAAAGGTTGGG
CTTCGGAATCGTTTTCCGGGACGCCGGCTGGATGATCCTCCAGCGCGGGGATCTCATGCTGGAGTTCTTC
GCCCACCCCAACTTGTTTATTGCAGCTTATAATGGTTACAAATAAAGCAATAGCATCACAAATTTCACAA
ATAAAGCATTTTTTTCACTGCATTCTAGTTGTGGTTTGTCCAAACTCATCAATGTATCTTATCATGTCTG
TATACCGTCGACCTCTAGCTAGAGCTTGGCGTAATCATGGTCATAGCTGTTTCCTGTGTGAAATTGTTAT
CCGCTCACAATTCCACACAACATACGAGCCGGAAGCATAAAGTGTAAAGCCTGGGGTGCCTAATGAGTGA
GCTAACTCACATTAATTGCGTTGCGCTCACTGCCCGCTTTCCAGTCGGGAAACCTGTCGTGCCAGCTGCA
TTAATGAATCGGCCAACGCGCGGGGAGAGGCGGTTTGCGTATTGGGCGCTCTTCCGCTTCCTCGCTCACT
GACTCGCTGCGCTCGGTCGTTCGGCTGCGGCGAGCGGTATCAGCTCACTCAAAGGCGGTAATACGGTTAT
CCACAGAATCAGGGGATAACGCAGGAAAGAACATGTGAGCAAAAGGCCAGCAAAAGGCCAGGAACCGTAA
AAAGGCCGCGTTGCTGGCGTTTTTCCATAGGCTCCGCCCCCCTGACGAGCATCACAAAAATCGACGCTCA
AGTCAGAGGTGGCGAAACCCGACAGGACTATAAAGATACCAGGCGTTTCCCCCTGGAAGCTCCCTCGTGC
GCTCTCCTGTTCCGACCCTGCCGCTTACCGGATACCTGTCCGCCTTTCTCCCTTCGGGAAGCGTGGCGCT
TTCTCATAGCTCACGCTGTAGGTATCTCAGTTCGGTGTAGGTCGTTCGCTCCAAGCTGGGCTGTGTGCAC
GAACCCCCCGTTCAGCCCGACCGCTGCGCCTTATCCGGTAACTATCGTCTTGAGTCCAACCCGGTAAGAC
ACGACTTATCGCCACTGGCAGCAGCCACTGGTAACAGGATTAGCAGAGCGAGGTATGTAGGCGGTGCTAC
AGAGTTCTTGAAGTGGTGGCCTAACTACGGCTACACTAGAAGAACAGTATTTGGTATCTGCGCTCTGCTG
AAGCCAGTTACCTTCGGAAAAAGAGTTGGTAGCTCTTGATCCGGCAAACAAACCACCGCTGGTAGCGGTG
GTTTTTTTGTTTGCAAGCAGCAGATTACGCGCAGAAAAAAAGGATCTCAAGAAGATCCTTTGATCTTTTC
TACGGGGTCTGACGCTCAGTGGAACGAAAACTCACGTTAAGGGATTTTGGTCATGAGATTATCAAAAAGG
ATCTTCACCTAGATCCTTTTAAATTAAAAATGAAGTTTTAAATCAATCTAAAGTATATATGAGTAAACTT
GGTCTGACAGTTACCAATGCTTAATCAGTGAGGCACCTATCTCAGCGATCTGTCTATTTCGTTCATCCAT
AGTTGCCTGACTCCCCGTCGTGTAGATAACTACGATACGGGAGGGCTTACCATCTGGCCCCAGTGCTGCA
ATGATACCGCGAGACCCACGCTCACCGGCTCCAGATTTATCAGCAATAAACCAGCCAGCCGGAAGGGCCG
AGCGCAGAAGTGGTCCTGCAACTTTATCCGCCTCCATCCAGTCTATTAATTGTTGCCGGGAAGCTAGAGT
AAGTAGTTCGCCAGTTAATAGTTTGCGCAACGTTGTTGCCATTGCTACAGGCATCGTGGTGTCACGCTCG
TCGTTTGGTATGGCTTCATTCAGCTCCGGTTCCCAACGATCAAGGCGAGTTACATGATCCCCCATGTTGT
GCAAAAAAGCGGTTAGCTCCTTCGGTCCTCCGATCGTTGTCAGAAGTAAGTTGGCCGCAGTGTTATCACT
CATGGTTATGGCAGCACTGCATAATTCTCTTACTGTCATGCCATCCGTAAGATGCTTTTCTGTGACTGGT
GAGTACTCAACCAAGTCATTCTGAGAATAGTGTATGCGGCGACCGAGTTGCTCTTGCCCGGCGTCAATAC
GGGATAATACCGCGCCACATAGCAGAACTTTAAAAGTGCTCATCATTGGAAAACGTTCTTCGGGGCGAAA
ACTCTCAAGGATCTTACCGCTGTTGAGATCCAGTTCGATGTAACCCACTCGTGCACCCAACTGATCTTCA
GCATCTTTTACTTTCACCAGCGTTTCTGGGTGAGCAAAAACAGGAAGGCAAAATGCCGCAAAAAAGGGAA
TAAGGGCGACACGGAAATGTTGAATACTCATACTCTTCCTTTTTCAATATTATTGAAGCATTTATCAGGG
TTATTGTCTCATGAGCGGATACATATTTGAATGTATTTAGAAAAATAAACAAATAGGGGTTCCGCGCACA
TTTCCCCGAAAAGTGCCACCTGACGTC
